>Addgene plasmid #209887 | GOSR2(G144W)-mCherry | addgene full sequence | sequence record 413669 | Addgene NGS Result
TAGTTATTAATAGTAATCAATTACGGGGTCATTAGTTCATAGCCCATATATGGAGTTCCGCGTTACATAA
CTTACGGTAAATGGCCCGCCTGGCTGACCGCCCAACGACCCCCGCCCATTGACGTCAATAATGACGTATG
TTCCCATAGTAACGCCAATAGGGACTTTCCATTGACGTCAATGGGTGGAGTATTTACGGTAAACTGCCCA
CTTGGCAGTACATCAAGTGTATCATATGCCAAGTACGCCCCCTATTGACGTCAATGACGGTAAATGGCCC
GCCTGGCATTATGCCCAGTACATGACCTTATGGGACTTTCCTACTTGGCAGTACATCTACGTATTAGTCA
TCGCTATTACCATGGTGATGCGGTTTTGGCAGTACATCAATGGGCGTGGATAGCGGTTTGACTCACGGGG
ATTTCCAAGTCTCCACCCCATTGACGTCAATGGGAGTTTGTTTTGGCACCAAAATCAACGGGACTTTCCA
AAATGTCGTAACAACTCCGCCCCATTGACGCAAATGGGCGGTAGGCGTGTACGGTGGGAGGTCTATATAA
GCAGAGCTGGTTTAGTGAACCGTCAGATCCGCTAGCGCTACCGGACTCAGATCTCGAGATGGACCCCCTG
TTCCAGCAGACCCACAAGCAGGTGCACGAGATCCAGAGCTGCATGGGCAGGCTGGAGACCGCCGACAAGC
AGAGCGTGCACATCGTGGAGAACGAGATCCAGGCCAGCATCGACCAGATCTTCAGCAGGCTGGAGAGGCT
GGAGATCCTGAGCAGCAAGGAGCCCCCCAACAAGAGGCAGAACGCCAGGCTGAGGGTGGACCAGCTGAAG
TACGACGTGCAGCACCTGCAGACCGCCCTGAGGAACTTCCAGCACAGGAGGCACGCCAGGGAGCAGCAGG
AGAGGCAGAGGGAGGAGCTGCTGAGCAGGACCTTCACCACCAACGACAGCGACACCACCATCCCCATGGA
CGAGAGCCTGCAGTTCAACAGCAGCCTGCAGAAGGTGCACAACGGCATGGACGACCTGATCCTGGACTGG
CACAACATCCTGGACGGCCTGAGGACCCAGAGGCTGACCCTGAAGGGCACCCAGAAGAAGATCCTGGACA
TCGCCAACATGCTGGGCCTGAGCAACACCGTGATGAGGCTGATCGAGAAGAGGGCCTTCCAGGACAAGTA
CTTCATGATCGGCGGCATGCTGCTGACCTGCGTGGTGATGTTCCTGGTGGTGCAGTACCTGACCCGAATT
CTGCAGTCGACGGTACCGCGGGCCCGGGATCCACCGGTCGCCACCATGGTGAGCAAGGGCGAGGAGGATA
ACATGGCCATCATCAAGGAGTTCATGCGCTTCAAGGTGCACATGGAGGGCTCCGTGAACGGCCACGAGTT
CGAGATCGAGGGCGAGGGCGAGGGCCGCCCCTACGAGGGCACCCAGACCGCCAAGCTGAAGGTGACCAAG
GGTGGCCCCCTGCCCTTCGCCTGGGACATCCTGTCCCCTCAGTTCATGTACGGCTCCAAGGCCTACGTGA
AGCACCCCGCCGACATCCCCGACTACTTGAAGCTGTCCTTCCCCGAGGGCTTCAAGTGGGAGCGCGTGAT
GAACTTCGAGGACGGCGGCGTGGTGACCGTGACCCAGGACTCCTCCCTGCAGGACGGCGAGTTCATCTAC
AAGGTGAAGCTGCGCGGCACCAACTTCCCCTCCGACGGCCCCGTAATGCAGAAGAAGACCATGGGCTGGG
AGGCCTCCTCCGAGCGGATGTACCCCGAGGACGGCGCCCTGAAGGGCGAGATCAAGCAGAGGCTGAAGCT
GAAGGACGGCGGCCACTACGACGCTGAGGTCAAGACCACCTACAAGGCCAAGAAGCCCGTGCAGCTGCCC
GGCGCCTACAACGTCAACATCAAGTTGGACATCACCTCCCACAACGAGGACTACACCATCGTGGAACAGT
ACGAACGCGCCGAGGGCCGCCACTCCACCGGCGGCATGGACGAGCTGTACAAGTAAAGCGGCCGCGACTC
TAGATCATAATCAGCCATACCACATTTGTAGAGGTTTTACTTGCTTTAAAAAACCTCCCACACCTCCCCC
TGAACCTGAAACATAAAATGAATGCAATTGTTGTTGTTAACTTGTTTATTGCAGCTTATAATGGTTACAA
ATAAAGCAATAGCATCACAAATTTCACAAATAAAGCATTTTTTTCACTGCATTCTAGTTGTGGTTTGTCC
AAACTCATCAATGTATCTTAAGGCGTAAATTGTAAGCGTTAATATTTTGTTAAAATTCGCGTTAAATTTT
TGTTAAATCAGCTCATTTTTTAACCAATAGGCCGAAATCGGCAAAATCCCTTATAAATCAAAAGAATAGA
CCGAGATAGGGT
[37 nt withheld, positions 2393-2429]
AAAGAACGTGGACTCCAACGTCAAAGG
[49 nt withheld, positions 2457-2505]
T
[91 nt withheld, positions 2507-2597]
G
[124 nt withheld, positions 2599-2722]
CAGGTGGCACTTTTCGGGGAAATGTGCGCGGAACCCCTATTTGTTTATTTTTCTAAATACATTCAAATAT
GTATCCGCTCATGAGACAATAACCCTGATAAATGCTTCAATAATATTGAAAAAGGAAGAGTCCTGAGGCG
GAAAGAACCAGCTGTGGAATGTGTGTCAGTTAGGGTGTGGAAAGTCCCCAGGCTCCCCAGCAGGCAGAAG
TATGCAAAGCATGCATCTCAATTAGTCAGCAACCAGGTGTGGAAAGTCCCCAGGCTCCCCAGCAGGCAGA
AGTATGCAAAGCATGCATCTCAATTAGTCAGCAACCATAGTCCCGCCCCTAACTCCGCCCATCCCGCCCC
TAACTCCGCCCAGTTCCGCCCATTCTCCGCCCCATGGCTGACTAATTTTTTTTATTTATGCAGAGGCCGA
GGCCGCCTCGGCCTCTGAGCTATTCCAGAAGTAGTGAGGAGGCTTTTTTGGAGGCCTAGGCTTTTGCAAA
GATCGATCAAGAGACAGGATGAGGATCGTTTCGCATGATTGAACAAGATGGATTGCACGCAGGTTCTCCG
GCCGCTTGGGTGGAGAGGCTATTCGGCTATGACTGGGCACAACAGACAATCGGCTGCTCTGATGCCGCCG
TGTTCCGGCTGTCAGCGCAGGGGCGCCCGGTTCTTTTTGTCAAGACCGACCTGTCCGGTGCCCTGAATGA
ACTGCAAGACGAGGCAGCGCGGCTATCGTGGCTGGCCACGACGGGCGTTCCTTGCGCAGCTGTGCTCGAC
GTTGTCACTGAAGCGGGAAGGGACTGGCTGCTATTGGGCGAAGTGCCGGGGCAGGATCTCCTGTCATCTC
ACCTTGCTCCTGCCGAGAAAGTATCCATCATGGCTGATGCAATGCGGCGGCTGCATACGCTTGATCCGGC
TACCTGCCCATTCGACCACCAAGCGAAACATCGCATCGAGCGAGCACGTACTCGGATGGAAGCCGGTCTT
GTCGATCAGGATGATCTGGACGAAGAGCATCAGGGGCTCGCGCCAGCCGAACTGTTCGCCAGGCTCAAGG
CGAGCATGCCCGACGGCGAGGATCTCGTCGTGACCCATGGCGATGCCTGCTTGCCGAATATCATGGTGGA
AAATGGCCGCTTTTCTGGATTCATCGACTGTGGCCGGCTGGGTGTGGCGGACCGCTATCAGGACATAGCG
TTGGCTACCCGTGATATTGCTGAAGAGCTTGGCGGCGAATGGGCTGACCGCTTCCTCGTGCTTTACGGTA
TCGCCGCTCCCGATTCGCAGCGCATCGCCTTCTATCGCCTTCTTGACGAGTTCTTCTGAGCGGGACTCTG
GGGTTCGAAATGACCGACCAAGCGACGCCCAACCTGCCATCACGAGATTTCGATTCCACCGCCGCCTTCT
ATGAAAGGTTGGGCTTCGGAATCGTTTTCCGGGACGCCGGCTGGATGATCCTCCAGCGCGGGGATCTCAT
GCTGGAGTTCTTCGCCCACCCTAGGGGGAGGCTAACTGAAACACGGAAGGAGACAATACCGGAAGGAACC
CGCGCTATGACGGCAATAAAAAGACAGAATAAAACGCACGGTGTTGGGTCGTTTGTTCATAAACGCGGGG
TTCGGTCCCAGGGCTGGCACTCTGTCGATACCCCACCGAGACCCCATTGGGGCCAATACGCCCGCGTTTC
TTCCTTTTCCCCACCCCACCCCCCAAGTTCGGGTGAAGGCCCAGGGCTCGCAGCCAACGTCGGGGCGGCA
GGCCCTGCCATAGCCTCAGGTTACTCATATATACTTTAGATTGATTTAAAACTTCATTTTTAATTTAAAA
GGATCTAGGTGAAGATCCTTTTTGATAATCTCATGACCAAAATCCCTTAACGTGAGTTTTCGTTCCACTG
AGCGTCAGACCCCGTAGAAAAGATCAAAGGATCTTCTTGAGATCCTTTTTTTCTGCGCGTAATCTGCTGC
TTGCAAACAAAAAAACCACCGCTACCAGCGGTGGTTTGTTTGCCGGATCAAGAGCTACCAACTCTTTTTC
CGAAGGTAACTGGCTTCAGCAGAGCGCAGATACCAAATACTGTTCTTCTAGTGTAGCCGTAGTTAGGCCA
CCACTTCAAGAACTCTGTAGCACCGCCTACATACCTCGCTCTGCTAATCCTGTTACCAGTGGCTGCTGCC
AGTGGCGATAAGTCGTGTCTTACCGGGTTGGACTCAAGACGATAGTTACCGGATAAGGCGCAGCGGTCGG
GCTGAACGGGGGGTTCGTGCACACAGCCCAGCTTGGAGCGAACGACCTACACCGAACTGAGATACCTACA
GCGTGAGCTATGAGAAAGCGCCACGCTTCCCGAAGGGAGAAAGGCGGACAGGTATCCGGTAAGCGGCAGG
GTCGGAACAGGAGAGCGCACGAGGGAGCTTCCAGGGGGAAACGCCTGGTATCTTTATAGTCCTGTCGGGT
TTCGCCACCTCTGACTTGAGCGTCGATTTTTGTGATGCTCGTCAGGGGGGCGGAGCCTATGGAAAAACGC
CAGCAACGCGGCCTTTTTACGGTTCCTGGCCTTTTGCTGGCCTTTTGCTCACATGTTCTTTCCTGCGTTA
TCCCCTGATTCTGTGGATAACCGTATTACCGCCATGCAT
Features (pLannotate 1.2.2; 16 found; start..end, strand, type, name):
     61..364     +  enhancer       CMV enhancer: human cytomegalovirus immediate early enhancer
    365..568     +  promoter       CMV promoter: human cytomegalovirus (CMV) immediate early promoter
    591..618     +  misc_feature   MCS (fragment): multiple cloning site
    619..1254    +  CDS            GOSR2: GOSR2_HUMAN - Also known as GS27. Experimental evidence at protein level: Swiss-Prot protein existence level 1. Involved in transport of proteins from the cis/medial-Golgi to the trans-Golgi network. From Homo sapiens (Human).
   1255..1292    +  misc_feature   MCS (fragment): multiple cloning site
   1306..2013    +  CDS            mCherry: mCherry is a basic (constitutively fluorescent) red fluorescent protein published in 2004, derived from Discosoma sp.. It is reported to be a very rapidly-maturing monomer with low acid sensitivity.
   2033..2116    +  CDS            large T antigen (fragment): large T antigen from SV40 (simian virus 40)
   2139..2260    +  polyA_signal   SV40 poly(A) signal: SV40 polyadenylation signal
   2294..2722    -  rep_origin     f1 ori (sequence partly withheld): f1 bacteriophage origin of replication; arrow indicates direction of (+) strand synthesis
   2749..2853    +  promoter       AmpR promoter: bla
   2855..3212    +  promoter       SV40 promoter: SV40 enhancer and early promoter
   3247..4041    +  CDS            NeoR/KanR: aminoglycoside phosphotransferase from Tn5; aph(3')-II (or nptII); confers resistance to neomycin, kanamycin, and G418 (Geneticin®)
   4062..4214    +  CDS            ble (fragment): BLE_KLEPN - Experimental evidence at protein level: Swiss-Prot protein existence level 1. Binding protein with a strong affinity to the bleomycin family of antibiotics. Binds to CL990; an antimitotic-antibiotic compound. From Klebsiella pneumoniae.
   4273..4320    +  polyA_signal   HSV TK poly(A) signal: herpes simplex virus thymidine kinase polyadenylation signal (Cole and Stacy, 1985)
   4411..4427    -  polyA_signal   bGH poly(A) signal (fragment): bovine growth hormone polyadenylation signal
   4649..5237    +  rep_origin     ori: high-copy-number ColE1/pMB1/pBR322/pUC origin of replication
