[The description below was written by a language model from this plasmid's Addgene catalogue record and pLannotate feature annotations shown in this document.]
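Description:
GOSR2(G144W)-mCherry is a mammalian expression plasmid built on the Clontech pmCherry-N1 backbone, about 5.4 kb in the sequenced record. It is propagated in E. coli as a high-copy plasmid through its ColE1/pUC-type origin and selected with kanamycin. The single NeoR/KanR gene (Tn5 aminoglycoside phosphotransferase) sits behind tandem bacterial (bla) and SV40 early promoters and is terminated by the HSV TK polyadenylation signal, so the same marker provides kanamycin resistance in bacteria and can provide G418 resistance in mammalian cells. An f1 origin is also present. The short large T antigen, ble and bGH poly(A) fragments called by the annotation appear to be residual backbone matches rather than functional parts.

The payload is the human GOSR2 coding sequence (also known as GS27 or membrin, a Golgi SNAP receptor complex member involved in transport from the cis/medial-Golgi to the trans-Golgi network). It was inserted between the EcoRI and BamHI sites of the multiple cloning site, both of which are retained. Transcription is driven by the human cytomegalovirus immediate early enhancer and promoter. The GOSR2 reading frame continues through a short stretch of residual polylinker into mCherry, a monomeric red fluorescent protein, which places the tag at the C terminus of the fusion. The SV40 poly(A) signal ends the transcript. The insert carries a glycine-to-tryptophan substitution at residue 144, a mutation recorded as causing North Sea progressive myoclonus epilepsy, and was derived from the corresponding wild-type GOSR2-mCherry construct. The plasmid expresses the fluorescently labelled disease mutant in mammalian cells, which would allow its behaviour to be visualised and compared with the wild-type fusion.
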