Addgene plasmid #209887: GOSR2(G144W)-mCherry
Purpose: Expresses human GOSR2 (GS27) G144W-mutant fused to mChery in mammalian cells
Depositing lab: Geert van den Bogaart.
Backbone
  Vector backbone: pmCherry-N1
  Backbone manufacturer: Clontech
  Vector type: Mammalian Expression
Growth in bacteria
  Bacterial resistance: Kanamycin, 50 μg/mL
  Growth temperature: 37°C
  Growth strain: DH5alpha
  Copy number: High Copy
Gene/Insert
  Gene/Insert name: GOSR2 (alt names: GS27; Membrin; Golgi SNAP receptor complex member 2)
  Species: H. sapiens (human)
  Mutation: Changed glycine 144 to tryptophan; this mutation causes North Sea progressive myoclonus epilepsy (NSPME)
  GenBank ID: NM_001012511.2
  Entrez Gene: GOSR2 (a.k.a. Bos1, EPM6, GS27, MYOS)
  Promoter: CMV
  Tag / fusion protein: mCherry (C terminal on insert)
  Cloning method: Restriction Enzyme; 5′ cloning site EcoRI (not destroyed); 3′ cloning site BamHI (not destroyed)
  Sequencing primers: 5′ TAACAACTCCGCCCCATT; 3′ CACCTTGAAGCGCATGAACT
Resource information
  A portion of this plasmid was derived from a plasmid made by: Cloned from wildtype GOSR2-mCherry construct
Terms and licenses: Academic/Nonprofit Terms; Industry Terms: Not Available to Industry
How to cite: GOSR2(G144W)-mCherry was a gift from Geert van den Bogaart (Addgene plasmid # 209887 ; http://n2t.net/addgene:209887 ; RRID:Addgene_209887)
